Addgene plasmid #44633: PU.1-S148A LZRS
Depositing lab: Ellen Rothenberg. Depositing organization: California Institute of Technology. Publication: Subversion of T lineage commitment by PU.1 in a clonal cell line system. Dionne CJ, Tse KY, Weiss AH, Franco CB, Wiest DL, Anderson MK, Rothenberg EV. Dev Biol. 2005 Apr 15;280(2):448-66. 10.1016/j.ydbio.2005.01.027 PubMed 15882585.
Backbone
  Vector backbone: LZRS
  Backbone size w/o insert (bp): 12443
  Total vector size (bp): 13300
  Vector type: Mammalian Expression, Retroviral
Growth in bacteria
  Bacterial resistance: Ampicillin, 100 μg/mL
  Growth temperature: 37°C
  Growth strain: Stbl3
  Copy number: Unknown
Gene/Insert
  Gene/Insert name: PU.1 S148A (alt name: SFFV proviral integration 1)
  Species: M. musculus (mouse)
  Insert size (bp): 839
  Mutation: 148 mutation (S to A)
  Entrez Gene: Spi1 (a.k.a. Dis-1, Dis1, PU.1, Sfpi-1, Sfpi1, Spi-1, Tcfpu1, Tfpu.1)
  Tag / fusion protein: IRES (C terminal on backbone); EGFP (C terminal on backbone)
  Cloning method: Restriction Enzyme; 5′ cloning site EcoRI (not destroyed); 3′ cloning site NotI (not destroyed)
  Sequencing primers: 5′ LZRS-F; 3′ EGFP-N
Terms and licenses: Academic/Nonprofit Terms; Industry Terms: Not Available to Industry
Depositor comments: Mouse PU.1 coding sequence with 148 mutation (S to A) that abolishes IRF family interactions. Subcloned from LZRS PU.1-WT (Addgene plasmid #34835).
How to cite: PU.1-S148A LZRS was a gift from Ellen Rothenberg (Addgene plasmid # 44633 ; http://n2t.net/addgene:44633 ; RRID:Addgene_44633)
