[The description below was written by a language model from this plasmid's Addgene catalogue record.]
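Description:
PU.1-S148A LZRS is a retroviral mammalian expression plasmid built on the LZRS backbone, with a total size of about 13.3 kb, of which roughly 12.4 kb is vector. It is propagated in bacteria under ampicillin selection. The record names a recombination-deficient strain for growth, which is a common choice for plasmids carrying repeated retroviral sequences; copy number is listed as unknown. No feature table accompanies the entry, so the promoter driving the insert, the origins of replication and any mammalian selection marker are not stated. In retroviral vectors of this type, transcription of the payload normally comes from the viral long terminal repeat.

The insert is an approximately 840 bp mouse Spi1 coding sequence encoding the transcription factor PU.1, cloned between EcoRI and NotI sites that both remain intact. It carries a serine-to-alanine substitution at position 148, which the depositor notes abolishes interactions with IRF family proteins. It was subcloned from the corresponding wild-type PU.1 LZRS construct. Downstream of the insert, the backbone supplies an IRES followed by EGFP. PU.1 and EGFP are therefore translated as separate proteins from one bicistronic transcript, rather than as a fusion, and green fluorescence marks transduced cells expressing the mutant.

The construct is suited to producing retrovirus for forced expression of this interaction-defective PU.1 in mammalian cells, with EGFP allowing infected cells to be tracked or sorted. The associated publication concerns how PU.1 subverts T-lineage commitment in a clonal cell line system. In that setting, comparison with wild-type PU.1 would help separate IRF-dependent from IRF-independent PU.1 functions.
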