>Addgene plasmid #44633 | PU.1-S148A LZRS | addgene partial sequence | sequence record 62542 | pCDH-rev 5'-GCATTCCTTTGGCGAGAG-3'
AGAAGGGCCAGGTTTCCGGGCCCTCACATTGCCAAAAGACGGCAATATGGTGGAAAATAACATATAGACA
AACGCACACCGGCCTTATTCCAAGCGGCTTCGGCCAGTAACGTTAGGGGGGGGGGAGGGAGAGGGGGGGG
GGGGGGGGAAATTTTTTAACGGGCCCGAACCAGGGGGGGGG
