>Addgene plasmid #44633 | PU.1-S148A LZRS | addgene partial sequence | sequence record 62961 | LZRS-F 5'-TGGATACACGCCGCCCACGTG-3'
CGGATCTAAGTAAGTAGGATCCATTTAAATTCGAATTCCACATGTTACAGGCGTGCAAAATGGAAGGGTT
TTCCCTCACCGCCCCTCCATCGGATGACTTGGTTACTTACGATTCAGAGCTATACCAACGTCCAATGCAT
GACTACTACTCCTTCGTGGGCAGCGATGGAGAAAGCCATAGCGATCACTACTGGGATTTCTCCGCACACC
ATGTCCACAACAACGAGTTTGAGAACTTCCCTGAGAACCACTTCACAGAGCTGCAGAGCGTGCAGCCCCC
GCAGCTACAGCAGCTCTATCGCCACATGGAGCTGGAACAGATGCACGTCCTCGATACTCCCATGGTGCCA
CCCCACACCGGCCTCAGTCACCAGGTTTCCTACATGCCCCGGATGTGCTTCCCTTATCAAACCTTGTCCC
CAGCCCACCAGCAGAGCTCAGATGAGGAGGAGGGTGAGAGGCAGAGCCCTCCCCTGGAGGTGGCTGATGG
AGAAGCTGATGGCTTGGAGCCTGGGCCAGGTCTTCTGCACGGGGAGACAGGCAGCAAGAAAAAGATTCGC
CTGTACCAGTTCCTGCTGGACCTGCTGCGCAGCGGCGACATGAAGGACAGCATCTGGTGGGTGGACAAGG
ACAAAGGTACCTTCCAGTTCTCGTCCAAGCACAAGGAGGCGCTGGCGCACCGCTGGGGCATCCAGAAGGG
CAACCGCAAGAAGATGACCTACCAGAAGATGGCGCGCGCGCTGTGGCAACTACGGG
